>Addgene plasmid #221607 | AAV-GFAPp-PiGM-Iq(D387A eGFP) | addgene full sequence | sequence record 477210 | Addgene NGS Result
TTCTTTCCTGCGTTATCCCCTGATTCTGTGGATAACCGTATTACCGCCTTTGAGTGAGCTGATACCGCTC
GCCGCAGCCGAACGACCGAGCGCAGCGAGTCAGTGAGCGAGGAAGCGGAAGAGCGCCCAATACGCAAACC
GCCTCTCCCCGCGCGTTGGCCGATTCATTAATGCAGCTGCGCGCTCGCTCGCTCACTGAGGCCGCCCGGG
CAAAGCCCGGGCGTCGGGCGACCTTTGGTCGCCCSGSYYMCGCK
[50 nt withheld, positions 255-304]
CCCATTCGCCATTCAGGCTGCGCAACTGTTGGGAAGGGCGATCGGTGCGGGCCTCTTCGCTATTACGCCA
GCTGCGCGCTCGCTCGCTCACTGAGGCCGCCCGGGCAAAGCCCGGGCGTCGGGCGACCTTTGGTCGCCCG
GCCTCAGTGAGCGAGCGAGCGCGCAGAGAGGGAGTGGCCAACTCCATCACTAGGGGTTCCTTGTAGTTAA
TGATTAACCCGCCATGCTACTTATCTACGTAGCCATGCTCTAGGAAGATCCGGCGCGCCGATCTAACATA
TCCTGGTGTGGAGTAGGGGACGCTGCTCTGACAGAGGCTCGGGGGCCTGAGCTGGCTCTGTGAGCTGGGG
AGGAGGCAGACAGCCAGGCCTTGTCTGCAAGCAGACCTGGCAGCATTGGGCTGGCCGCCCCCCAGGGCCT
CCTCTTCATGCCCAGTGAATGACTCACCTTGGCACAGACACAATGTTCGGGGTGGGCACAGTGCCTGCTT
CCCGCCGCACCCCAGCCCCCCTCAAATGCCTTCCGAGAAGCCCATTGAGCAGGGGGCTTGCATTGCACCC
CAGCCTGACAGCCTGGCATCTTGGGATAAAAGCAGCACAGCCCCCTAGGGGCTGCCCTTGCTGTGTGGCG
CCACCGGCGGTGGAGAACAAGGCTCTATTCAGCCTGTGCCCAGGAAAGGGGATCAGGGGATGCCCAGGCA
TGGACAGTGGGTGGCAGGGGGGGAGAGGAGGGCTGTCTGCTTCCCAGAAGTCCAAGGACACAAATGGGTG
AGGGGAGAGCTCTCCCCATAGCTGGGCTGCGGCCCAACCCCACCCCCTCAGGCTATGCCAGGGGGTGTTG
CCAGGGGCACCCGGGCATCGCCAGTCTAGCCCACTCCTTCATAAAGCCCTCGCATCCCAGGAGCGAGCAG
AGCCAGAGCAGGTTGGAGAGGAGACGCATCACCTCCGCTGCTCGCGGGGAAGCTTGGGATCCATGACTCC
TGGGAAGCCCAAAACTGGCAAGAAAAGCAAACAGCAAACTTTTATCAAGCCTTCTCCTGAGGAAGCGCTG
CTCTGGGCAGAAGCATTTGATGAACTGCTGGCCAGCAAATATGGGCTTGCTGCATTCAGAGCGTTTTTAA
AGTCCGAGTTCTGTGAAGAAAATATTGAATTCTGGTTGGCTTGCGAAGACTTCAAGAAAACCAAATCACC
ACAGAAACTGTCCTCAAAAGCAAGGAAAATATACACCGACTTCATCGAGAAGGAAGCTCCCAAAGAGATA
AACATAGACTTTCAAACAAAAACTCTGATTGCCCAAAATATCCAAGAGGCTACAAGTGGCTGCTTCACCA
CAGCGCAGAAGAGGGTGTACAGCCTGATGGAGAACAACTCTTATCCTCGTTTCTTGGAATCAGAATTTTA
TCAGGACTTGTGTAAAAAGCCACAGATCACCACGGAGCCCCATGCTACAACCGGTGGCGGCAGTGGTGGC
GGCAGCATGAAGATGGACAAGAAGACAATTGTCTGGTTTCGCAGGGACCTGAGAATCGAAGATAACCCCG
CATTGGCAGCAGCAGCCCATGAGGGTTCTGTGTTCCCTGTCTTCATTTGGTGTCCAGAGGAGGAGGGACA
GTTCTACCCTGGCCGGGCCAGCAGATGGTGGATGAAGCAGTCCTTGGCTCACCTGTCACAGAGTCTCAAG
GCACTGGGCTCCGATCTGACGTTGATTAAGACCCACAACACGATTAGCGCAATTCTGGACTGCATCCGGG
TGACCGGCGCAACAAAAGTGGTTTTCAACCACCTCTACGACCCAGTTAGCCTTGTGCGGGACCATACCGT
CAAGGAGAAATTGGTGGAGCGGGGCATCAGTGTGCAGTCTTACAATGGCGACCTGTTGTATGAACCATGG
GAAATTTATTGTGAGAAAGGCAAGCCTTTCACTAGCTTCAATTCTTACTGGAAAAAATGTCTGGACATGA
GTATCGAAAGCGTGATGCTTCCCCCCCCCTGGCGGCTGATGCCAATTACTGCCGCCGCTGAGGCAATCTG
GGCATGTAGCATCGAAGAGTTGGGTCTGGAGAATGAGGCTGAGAAGCCAAGTAACGCCCTGCTGACTCGC
GCATGGTCCCCAGGATGGTCAAACGCAGACAAACTTCTGAACGAGTTCATTGAAAAGCAGCTGATTGACT
ACGCTAAGAACTCCAAAAAAGTCGTTGGAAACTCAACAAGCCTCTTGAGCCCTTACCTGCACTTTGGCGA
GATCTCTGTTCGGCACGTGTTCCAGTGCGCCCGGATGAAGCAGATAATCTGGGCAAGAGACAAAAACAGT
GAGGGAGAGGAGTCTGCCGATTTGTTCCTGAGAGGCATCGGACTCCGGGAGTACAGCCGCTACATTTGTT
TTAACTTCCCTTTCACCCACGAACAGAGCCTCTTGTCTCACCTGCGCTTCTTCCCATGGGACGCAGATGT
TGATAAATTCAAGGCTTGGCGACAGGGGCGCACCGGGTATCCACTTGTCGACGCTGGCATGAGGGAGCTG
TGGGCCACGGGGTGGATGCATAATAGGATCAGAGTGATTGTGTCTTCTTTCGCCGTCAAGTTCTTGTTGC
TCCCATGGAAATGGGGCATGAAGTACTTCTGGGACACGCTGCTGGCCGCTGACCTTGAGTGCGACATTCT
TGGGTGGCAGTACATTTCCGGATCTATTCCTGATGGGCACGAACTCGATAGGCTCGACAACCCCGCTTTG
CAGGGGGCTAAATACGACCCAGAAGGGGAATACATCCGCCAGTGGCTCCCCGAGCTGGCAAGGCTGCCTA
CCGAGTGGATTCATCATCCCTGGGACGCACCGTTGACTGTTTTGAAGGCAAGCGGCGTAGAGTTGGGTAC
CAATTACGCAAAGCCTATCGTCGATATTGACACCGCAAGGGAGCTGCTGGCAAAGGCTATCTCTAGGACA
CGGGAGGCCCAAATTATGATCGGCGCCGCCTCAGGAGGAGGCTCAGGAGGAGGAGGCGCGGGAGCTAGCG
GAGGTGGATCTGGTGGCGGTGAGGGCAGAGGAAGTCTTCTAACATGCGGTGACGTGGAGGAGAATCCCGG
CCCTCGTACGGGCGGCAGTGGTGGCGGCAGCATGAATGGCGCCATCGGTGGCGACCTTCTCCTGAACTTT
CCAGACATGAGCGTTCTTGAGCGACAGAGGGCTCATCTCAAATACCTGAACCCGACGTTCGATAGTCCCT
TGGCTGGATTCTTTGCTGATTCTTCTATGATTACCGGCGGCGAAATGGATTCTTATCTGAGTACTGCTGG
TTTGAACCTGCCTATGATGTACGGAGAGACCACAGTGGAGGGAGATAGCAGACTGTCCATCTCCCCAGAG
ACCACGCTGGGCACAGGAAACTTCAAAGCAGCCAAGTTTGATACAGAGACCAAAGACTGTAATGAAGCCG
CTAAAAAGATGACCATGAACCGGGACGATCTTGTGGAAGAGGGCGAGGAAGAGAAGTCAAAGATTACAGA
ACAGAACAATGGTTCCACCAAGTCAATCAAAAAAATGAAGCACAAGGCCAAAAAAGAGGAAAATAATTTT
TCCAACGATTCCAGCAAAGTGACAAAGGAACTGGAGAAGACCGACTACATTGGAGGAGGAGGCGCGGGAA
TCGATATGGTGAGCAAGGGCGAGGAGCTGTTCACCGGGGTGGTGCCCATCCTGGTCGAGCTGGACGGCGA
CGTAAACGGCCACAAGTTCAGCGTGTCCGGCGAGGGCGAGGGCGATGCCACCTACGGCAAGCTGACCCTG
AAGTTCATCTGCACCACCGGCAAGCTGCCCGTGCCCTGGCCCACCCTCGTGACCACCCTGACCTACGGCG
TGCAGTGCTTCAGCCGCTACCCCGACCACATGAAGCAGCACGACTTCTTCAAGTCCGCCATGCCCGAAGG
CTACGTCCAGGAGCGCACCATCTTCTTCAAGGACGACGGCAACTACAAGACCCGCGCCGAGGTGAAGTTC
GAGGGCGACACCCTGGTGAACCGCATCGAGCTGAAGGGCATCGACTTCAAGGAGGACGGCAACATCCTGG
GGCACAAGCTGGAGTACAACTACAACAGCCACAACGTCTATATCATGGCCGACAAGCAGAAGAACGGCAT
CAAGGTGAACTTCAAGATCCGCCACAACATCGAGGACGGCAGCGTGCAGCTCGCCGACCACTACCAGCAG
AACACCCCCATCGGCGACGGCCCCGTGCTGCTGCCCGACAACCACTACCTGAGCACCCAGTCCGCCCTGA
GCAAAGACCCCAACGAGAAGCGCGATCACATGGTCCTGCTGGAGTTCGTGACCGCCGCCGGGATCACTCT
CGGCATGGACGAGCTGTATAAGGGTAAAAAGAAGAAAAAGAAGTCAAAGACAAAGTGTGTAATTATGTAA
TCTAGAATAATCAACCTCTGGATTACAAAATTTGTGAAAGATTGACTGGTATTCTTAACTATGTTGCTCC
TTTTACGCTATGTGGATACGCTGCTTTAATGCCTTTGTATCATGCTATTGCTTCCCGTATGGCTTTCATT
TTCTCCTCCTTGTATAAATCCTGGTTAGTTCTTGCCACGGCGGAACTCATCGCCGCCTGCCTTGCCCGCT
GCTGGACAGGGGCTCGGCTGTTGGGCACTGACAATTCCGTGGTGTTTATTTGTGAAATTTGTGATGCTAT
TGCTTTATTTGTAACCATCACTAGTTAGGCTTTATTTGTGAAATTTGTGATGCTATTGCTTTATTTGTAA
CCATCACTAGTTAGGCTTTATTTGTGAAATTTGTGATGCTATTGCTTTATTTGTAACCATTATAAGCTGC
AATAAACAAGTTAACAACAACAATTGCATTCATTTTATGTTTCAGGTTCAGGGGGAGATGTGGGAGGTTT
TTTAAAATCGATAAGGATCTTCCTAGAGCATGGCTACGTAGATAAGTAGCATGGCGGGTTAATCATTAAC
TACAAGGAACCCCTAGTGATGGAGTTGGCCACTCCCTCTCTGCGCGCTCGCTCGCTCACTGAGGCCGGGC
GACCAAAGGTCGCCCGACGCCCGGGCTTTGCCCGGGCGGCCTCAGTGAGCGAGCGAGCGCGCAGCTGCAT
TAATGAATCGGCCAACGCGCGGGGAGAGGCGGTTTGCGTATTGGGCGCTCTTCCGCCTCCTCGSKCWYTG
MCCSGGCGGCCTCAGTGAGCGAGCGAGCGCGCAGCTGGCGTAATAGCGAAGAGGCCCGCACCGATCGCCC
TTCCCAACAGTTGCGCAGCCTGAATGGCGAATGGG
[124 nt withheld, positions 5590-5713]
C
[91 nt withheld, positions 5715-5805]
A
[49 nt withheld, positions 5807-5855]
CCTTTGACGTTGGAGTCCACGTTCTTT
[37 nt withheld, positions 5883-5919]
ACCCTATCTCGGTCTATTCTTTTGATTTATAAGGGATTTTGCCGATTTCGGCCTATTGGTTAAAAAATGA
GCTGATTTAACAAAAATTTAACGCGAATTTTAACAAAATATTAACGCTTACAATTTAGGTGGCACTTTTC
GGGGAAATGTGCGCGGAACCCCTATTTGTTTATTTTTCTAAATACATTCAAATATGTATCCGCTCATGAG
ACAATAACCCTGATAAATGCTTCAATAATATTGAAAAAGGAAGAGTATGAGTATTCAACATTTCCGTGTC
GCCCTTATTCCCTTTTTTGCGGCATTTTGCCTTCCTGTTTTTGCTCACCCAGAAACGCTGGTGAAAGTAA
AAGATGCTGAAGATCAGTTGGGTGCACGAGTGGGTTACATCGAACTGGATCTCAACAGCGGTAAGATCCT
TGAGAGTTTTCGCCCCGAAGAACGTTTTCCAATGATGAGCACTTTTAAAGTTCTGCTATGTGGCGCGGTA
TTATCCCGTATTGACGCCGGGCAAGAGCAACTCGGTCGCCGCATACACTATTCTCAGAATGACTTGGTTG
AGTACTCACCAGTCACAGAAAAGCATCTTACGGATGGCATGACAGTAAGAGAATTATGCAGTGCTGCCAT
AACCATGAGTGATAACACTGCGGCCAACTTACTTCTGACAACGATCGGAGGACCGAAGGAGCTAACCGCT
TTTTTGCACAACATGGGGGATCATGTAACTCGCCTTGATCGTTGGGAACCGGAGCTGAATGAAGCCATAC
CAAACGACGAGCGTGACACCACGATGCCTGTAGCAATGGCAACAACGTTGCGCAAACTATTAACTGGCGA
ACTACTTACTCTAGCTTCCCGGCAACAATTAATAGACTGGATGGAGGCGGATAAAGTTGCAGGACCACTT
CTGCGCTCGGCCCTTCCGGCTGGCTGGTTTATTGCTGATAAATCTGGAGCCGGTGAGCGTGGGTCTCGCG
GTATCATTGCAGCACTGGGGCCAGATGGTAAGCCCTCCCGTATCGTAGTTATCTACACGACGGGGAGTCA
GGCAACTATGGATGAACGAAATAGACAGATCGCTGAGATAGGTGCCTCACTGATTAAGCATTGGTAACTG
TCAGACCAAGTTTACTCATATATACTTTAGATTGATTTAAAACTTCATTTTTAATTTAAAAGGATCTAGG
TGAAGATCCTTTTTGATAATCTCATGACCAAAATCCCTTAACGTGAGTTTTCGTTCCACTGAGCGTCAGA
CCCCGTAGAAAAGATCAAAGGATCTTCTTGAGATCCTTTTTTTCTGCGCGTAATCTGCTGCTTGCAAACA
AAAAAACCACCGCTACCAGCGGTGGTTTGTTTGCCGGATCAAGAGCTACCAACTCTTTTTCCGAAGGTAA
CTGGCTTCAGCAGAGCGCAGATACCAAATACTGTTCTTCTAGTGTAGCCGTAGTTAGGCCACCACTTCAA
GAACTCTGTAGCACCGCCTACATACCTCGCTCTGCTAATCCTGTTACCAGTGGCTGCTGCCAGTGGCGAT
AAGTCGTGTCTTACCGGGTTGGACTCAAGACGATAGTTACCGGATAAGGCGCAGCGGTCGGGCTGAACGG
GGGGTTCGTGCACACAGCCCAGCTTGGAGCGAACGACCTACACCGAACTGAGATACCTACAGCGTGAGCT
ATGAGAAAGCGCCACGCTTCCCGAAGGGAGAAAGGCGGACAGGTATCCGGTAAGCGGCAGGGTCGGAACA
GGAGAGCGCACGAGGGAGCTTCCAGGGGGAAACGCCTGGTATCTTTATAGTCCTGTCGGGTTTCGCCACC
TCTGACTTGAGCGTCGATTTTTGTGATGCTCGTCAGGGGGGCGGAGCCTATGGAAAAACGCCAGCAACGC
GGCCTTTTTACGGTTCCTGGCCTTTTGCTGGCCTTTTGCTCACATG
Features (pLannotate 1.2.2; 24 found; start..end, strand, type, name):
      1..121     +  rep_origin     RSF ori (fragment): Plasmids containing the RSF 1030 origin of replication can be propagated in E. coli cells that contain additional plasmids with compatible origins.
    123..179     +  CDS            lacI (fragment): lac repressor; lacI; The lac repressor binds to the lac operator to inhibit transcription in E. coli. This inhibition can be relieved by adding lactose or isopropyl-β-D-thiogalactopyranoside (IPTG).
    173..244     -  repeat_region  AAV2 ITR (fragment): inverted terminal repeat of adeno-associated virus serotype 2 inverted
    251..304     -  rep_origin     f1 ori (fragment) (sequence partly withheld): f1 bacteriophage origin of replication; arrow indicates direction of (+) strand synthesis
    309..378     -  CDS            lacZα (fragment): LacZα fragment of β-galactosidase; lacZ fragment
    373..505     -  repeat_region  AAV2 ITR (fragment): inverted terminal repeat of adeno-associated virus serotype 2 inverted
   1274..1753    +  CDS            RGS2 (fragment): RGS2_HUMAN - Also known as G0S8. Experimental evidence at protein level: Swiss-Prot protein existence level 1. Regulates G protein-coupled receptor signaling cascades. Inhibits signal transduction by increasing the GTPase activity of G protein alpha subunits, thereby driving them into their inactive GDP- bound form (PubMed:11063746, PubMed:19478087). It is involved in the negative regulation of the angiotensin-activated signaling pathway (PubMed:28784619). Plays a role in the regulation of blood pressure in response to signaling via G protein-coupled receptors and GNAQ. Plays a role in regulat
   1781..3274    +  CDS            CRY2 (fragment): CRY2_ARATH - Also known as PHH1 From Arabidopsis thaliana (Mouse-ear cress).
   3416..3925    +  CDS            BHLH63 (fragment): BH063_ARATH - Also known as CIB1, EN84. Experimental evidence at protein level: Swiss-Prot protein existence level 1. Transcription factor that binds DNA to G box 5'-CACGTG-3' and, to a lower extent, to E-box 5'-CANNTG-3' in vitro. Binds to chromatin DNA of the FT gene and promotes its expression, and thus triggers flowering in response to blue light. From Arabidopsis thaliana (Mouse-ear cress).
   3950..4666    +  CDS            EGFP: EGFP is a basic (constitutively fluorescent) green fluorescent protein published in 1996, derived from Aequorea victoria. It is reported to be a rapidly-maturing weak dimer with moderate acid sensitivity.
   4667..4714    +  CDS            K-Ras (fragment): human small GTPase proto-oncoprotein
   4723..4880    +  misc_feature   WPRE (fragment): woodchuck hepatitis virus posttranscriptional regulatory element
   4886..4970    +  misc_feature   WPRE (fragment): woodchuck hepatitis virus posttranscriptional regulatory element
   4969..5012    -  polyA_signal   SV40 poly(A) signal (fragment): SV40 polyadenylation signal
   5023..5068    -  polyA_signal   SV40 poly(A) signal (fragment): SV40 polyadenylation signal
   5079..5146    -  polyA_signal   SV40 poly(A) signal (fragment): SV40 polyadenylation signal
   5279..5412    +  repeat_region  AAV2 ITR: inverted terminal repeat of adeno-associated virus serotype 2 inverted
   5406..5462    -  CDS            lacI (fragment): lac repressor; lacI; The lac repressor binds to the lac operator to inhibit transcription in E. coli. This inhibition can be relieved by adding lactose or isopropyl-β-D-thiogalactopyranoside (IPTG).
   5491..5518    -  repeat_region  AAV2 ITR (fragment): inverted terminal repeat of adeno-associated virus serotype 2 inverted
   5516..5585    +  CDS            lacZα (fragment): LacZα fragment of β-galactosidase; lacZ fragment
   5590..6018    +  rep_origin     f1 ori (sequence partly withheld): f1 bacteriophage origin of replication; arrow indicates direction of (+) strand synthesis
   6071..6175    +  promoter       AmpR promoter: bla
   6176..7036    +  CDS            AmpR: β-lactamase; bla; confers resistance to ampicillin, carbenicillin, and related antibiotics
   7207..7795    +  rep_origin     ori: high-copy-number ColE1/pMB1/pBR322/pUC origin of replication
