[The description below was written by a language model from this plasmid's Addgene catalogue record and pLannotate feature annotations shown in this document.]
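Description:
AAV-GFAPp-PiGM-Iq(D387A eGFP) is a recombinant AAV2 transfer plasmid of about 7.9 kb, designed to be packaged into AAV particles for astrocyte-selective expression of a light-insensitive control version of the PiGM-Iq optogenetic system. The expression cassette lies between AAV2 inverted terminal repeats, which provide the signals for genome replication and encapsidation. The bacterial backbone carries a high-copy ColE1/pUC-type origin, an f1 origin and an ampicillin resistance gene (β-lactamase with its own promoter). Several short hits in the automated annotation (RSF ori, lacI, lacZα and extra ITR or f1 fragments near the ITRs) look like small backbone remnants or partial matches rather than functional elements.

The catalogue entry names a GFAP promoter as the driver. It is not annotated in the feature table, but presumably occupies the unannotated stretch between the left ITR and the first coding region. Downstream, the synthetic insert encodes a human RGS2 fragment (recorded as truncated for residues 1–53), closely followed by the Arabidopsis CRY2 photolyase homology region carrying D387A. After a gap comes the N-terminal portion of CIB1 (CIBN), followed by EGFP and a short K-Ras-derived fragment that likely serves as the membrane-targeting tail, consistent with the depositor's description of membrane EGFP as the expression marker. How the two modules are separated is not annotated. Partial WPRE and SV40 poly(A) matches follow the coding region.

In the parent design, blue light would presumably drive CRY2PHR–CIBN binding to recruit the RGS2 domain, a negative regulator of Gq signalling, to the membrane. The D387A mutation makes CRY2PHR unresponsive to light, so this construct serves as the negative control for PiGM-Iq experiments in astrocytes.
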