Addgene plasmid #221607: AAV-GFAPp-PiGM-Iq(D387A eGFP)
Purpose: A recombinant AAV2 plasmid encoding the light insensitive PiGM-Iq system with CRY2PHR(D387A), CIBN and EGFP as expression marker. GFAP promoter for astrocyte-selective expression.
Depositing lab: John Lin. Depositing organization: University of Tasmania.
Backbone
  Vector backbone: AAV
  Backbone size w/o insert (bp): 4442
  Vector type: AAV
Growth in bacteria
  Bacterial resistance: Ampicillin, 100 μg/mL
  Growth temperature: 37°C
  Growth strain: NEB Stable
  Copy number: Unknown
Gene/Insert
  Gene/Insert name: PiGM-Iq (D387A, eGFP)
  Species: Synthetic
  Insert size (bp): 3435
  Mutation: RGS2 1-53 truncation, CRYPHR D387A
  Promoter: GFAP promoter
  Cloning method: Restriction Enzyme; 5′ cloning site BamHI (not destroyed); 3′ cloning site XbaI (not destroyed)
Terms and licenses: Academic/Nonprofit Terms; Industry Terms: Not Available to Industry
Depositor comments: Negative control PiGM-Iq system using light insensitive CRY2PHR (D387A). Membrane EGFP as expression marker, GFAP promoter.
How to cite: AAV-GFAPp-PiGM-Iq(D387A eGFP) was a gift from John Lin (Addgene plasmid # 221607 ; http://n2t.net/addgene:221607 ; RRID:Addgene_221607)
